>Addgene plasmid #35912 | pcDNA-Wnt5B | depositor full sequence | sequence record 44178 | pcDNA-Wnt5B sequence 6618 bps
GACGGATCGGGAGATCTCCCGATCCCCTATGGTCGACTCTCAGTACAATCTGCTCTGATGCCGCATAGTT
AAGCCAGTATCTGCTCCCTGCTTGTGTGTTGGAGGTCGCTGAGTAGTGCGCGAGCAAAATTTAAGCTACA
ACAAGGCAAGGCTTGACCGACAATTGCATGAAGAATCTGCTTAGGGTTAGGCGTTTTGCGCTGCTTCGCG
ATGTACGGGCCAGATATACGCGTTGACATTGATTATTGACTAGTTATTAATAGTAATCAATTACGGGGTC
ATTAGTTCATAGCCCATATATGGAGTTCCGCGTTACATAACTTACGGTAAATGGCCCGCCTGGCTGACCG
CCCAACGACCCCCGCCCATTGACGTCAATAATGACGTATGTTCCCATAGTAACGCCAATAGGGACTTTCC
ATTGACGTCAATGGGTGGACTATTTACGGTAAACTGCCCACTTGGCAGTACATCAAGTGTATCATATGCC
AAGTACGCCCCCTATTGACGTCAATGACGGTAAATGGCCCGCCTGGCATTATGCCCAGTACATGACCTTA
TGGGACTTTCCTACTTGGCAGTACATCTACGTATTAGTCATCGCTATTACCATGGTGATGCGGTTTTGGC
AGTACATCAATGGGCGTGGATAGCGGTTTGACTCACGGGGATTTCCAAGTCTCCACCCCATTGACGTCAA
TGGGAGTTTGTTTTGGCACCAAAATCAACGGGACTTTCCAAAATGTCGTAACAACTCCGCCCCATTGACG
CAAATGGGCGGTAGGCGTGTACGGTGGGAGGTCTATATAAGCAGAGCTCTCTGGCTAACTAGAGAACCCA
CTGCTTACTGGCTTATCGAAATTAATACGACTCACTATAGGGAGACCCAAGCTGGCTAGTTAAGCTATCA
ACAAGTTTGTACAAAAAAGCAGGCTCCGCGGCCGCCCCCTTCACCATGCCCAGCCTGCTGCTGCTGTTCA
CGGCTGCTCTGCTGTCCAGCTGGGCTCAGCTTCTGACAGACGCCAACTCCTGGTGGTCATTAGCTTTGAA
CCCGGTGCAGAGACCCGAGATGTTTATCATCGGTGCCCAGCCCGTGTGCAGTCAGCTTCCCGGGCTCTCC
CCTGGCCAGAGGAAGCTGTGCCAATTGTACCAGGAGCACATGGCCTACATAGGGGAGGGAGCCAAGACTG
GCATCAAGGAATGCCAGCACCAGTTCCGGCAGCGGCGGTGGAATTGCAGCACAGCGGACAACGCATCTGT
CTTTGGGAGAGTCATGCAGATAGGCAGCCGAGAGACCGCCTTCACCCACGCGGTGAGCGCCGCGGGCGTG
GTCAACGCCATCAGCCGGGCCTGCCGCGAGGGCGAGCTCTCCACCTGCGGCTGCAGCCGGACGGCGCGGC
CCAAGGACCTGCCCCGGGACTGGCTGTGGGGCGGCTGTGGGGACAACGTGGAGTACGGCTACCGCTTCGC
CAAGGAGTTTGTGGATGCCCGGGAGCGAGAGAAGAACTTTGCCAAAGGATCAGAGGAGCAGGGCCGGGTG
CTCATGAACCTGCAAAACAACGAGGCCGGTCGCAGGGCTGTGTATAAGATGGCAGACGTAGCCTGCAAAT
GCCACGGCGTCTCGGGGTCCTGCAGCCTCAAGACCTGCTGGCTGCAGCTGGCCGAGTTCCGCAAGGTCGG
GGACCGGCTGAAGGAGAAGTACGACAGCGCGGCCGCCATGCGCGTCACCCGCAAGGGCCGGCTGGAGCTG
GTCAACAGCCGCTTCACCCAGCCCACCCCGGAGGACCTGGTCTATGTGGACCCCAGCCCCGACTACTGCC
TGCGCAACGAGAGCACGGGCTCCCTGGGCACGCAGGGCCGCCTCTGCAACAAGACCTCGGAGGGCATGGA
TGGCTGTGAGCTCATGTGCTGCGGGCGTGGCTACAACCAGTTCAAGAGCGTGCAGGTGGAGCGCTGCCAC
TGCAAGTTCCACTGGTGCTGCTTCGTCAGGTGTAAGAAGTGCACGGAGATCGTGGACCAGTACATCTGTA
AATGAATTCTGAAGGGTGGGCGCGCCGACCCAGCTTTCTTGTACAAAGTGGTTGATCTAGAGGGCCCGCG
GTTCGAAGGTAAGCCTATCCCTAACCCTCTCCTCGGTCTCGATTCTACGCGTACCGGTTAGTAATGAGTT
TAAACGGGGGAGGCTAACTGAAACACGGAAGGAGACAATACCGGAAGGAACCCGCGCTATGACGGCAATA
AAAAGACAGAATAAAACGCACGGGTGTTGGGTCGTTTGTTCATAAACGCGGGGTTCGGTCCCAGGGCTGG
CACTCTGTCGATACCCCACCGAGACCCCATTGGGGCCAATACGCCCGCGTTTCTTCCTTTTCCCCACCCC
ACCCCCCAAGTTCGGGTGAAGGCCCAGGGCTCGCAGCCAACGTCGGGGCGGCAGGCCCTGCCATAGCAGA
TCTGCGCAGCTGGGGCTCTAGGGGGTATCCCC
[124 nt withheld, positions 2483-2606]
C
[32 nt withheld, positions 2608-2639]
CA
[57 nt withheld, positions 2642-2698]
A
[49 nt withheld, positions 2700-2748]
CCTTTGACGTTGGAGTCCACGTTCTTT
[37 nt withheld, positions 2776-2812]
ACCCTATCTCGGTCTATTCTTTTGATTTATAAGGGATTTTGGGGATTTCGGCCTATTGGTTAAAAAATGA
GCTGATTTAACAAAAATTTAACGCGAATTAATTCTGTGGAATGTGTGTCAGTTAGGGTGTGGAAAGTCCC
CAGGCTCCCCAGCAGGCAGAAGTATGCAAAGCATGCATCTCAATTAGTCAGCAACCAGGTGTGGAAAGTC
CCCAGGCTCCCCAGCAGGCAGAAGTATGCAAAGCATGCATCTCAATTAGTCAGCAACCATAGTCCCGCCC
CTAACTCCGCCCATCCCGCCCCTAACTCCGCCCAGTTCCGCCCATTCTCCGCCCCATGGCTGACTAATTT
TTTTTATTTATGCAGAGGCCGAGGCCGCCTCTGCCTCTGAGCTATTCCAGAAGTAGTGAGGAGGCTTTTT
TGGAGGCCTAGGCTTTTGCAAAAAGCTCCCGGGAGCTTGTATATCCATTTTCGGATCTGATCAAGAGACA
GGATGAGGATCGTTTCGCATGATTGAACAAGATGGATTGCACGCAGGTTCTCCGGCCGCTTGGGTGGAGA
GGCTATTCGGCTATGACTGGGCACAACAGACAATCGGCTGCTCTGATGCCGCCGTGTTCCGGCTGTCAGC
GCAGGGGCGCCCGGTTCTTTTTGTCAAGACCGACCTGTCCGGTGCCCTGAATGAACTGCAGGACGAGGCA
GCGCGGCTATCGTGGCTGGCCACGACGGGCGTTCCTTGCGCAGCTGTGCTCGACGTTGTCACTGAAGCGG
GAAGGGACTGGCTGCTATTGGGCGAAGTGCCGGGGCAGGATCTCCTGTCATCTCACCTTGCTCCTGCCGA
GAAAGTATCCATCATGGCTGATGCAATGCGGCGGCTGCATACGCTTGATCCGGCTACCTGCCCATTCGAC
CACCAAGCGAAACATCGCATCGAGCGAGCACGTACTCGGATGGAAGCCGGTCTTGTCGATCAGGATGATC
TGGACGAAGAGCATCAGGGGCTCGCGCCAGCCGAACTGTTCGCCAGGCTCAAGGCGCGCATGCCCGACGG
CGAGGATCTCGTCGTGACCCATGGCGATGCCTGCTTGCCGAATATCATGGTGGAAAATGGCCGCTTTTCT
GGATTCATCGACTGTGGCCGGCTGGGTGTGGCGGACCGCTATCAGGACATAGCGTTGGCTACCCGTGATA
TTGCTGAAGAGCTTGGCGGCGAATGGGCTGACCGCTTCCTCGTGCTTTACGGTATCGCCGCTCCCGATTC
GCAGCGCATCGCCTTCTATCGCCTTCTTGACGAGTTCTTCTGAGCGGGACTCTGGGGTTCGCGAAATGAC
CGACCAAGCGACGCCCAACCTGCCATCACGAGATTTCGATTCCACCGCCGCCTTCTATGAAAGGTTGGGC
TTCGGAATCGTTTTCCGGGACGCCGGCTGGATGATCCTCCAGCGCGGGGATCTCATGCTGGAGTTCTTCG
CCCACCCCAACTTGTTTATTGCAGCTTATAATGGTTACAAATAAAGCAATAGCATCACAAATTTCACAAA
TAAAGCATTTTTTTCACTGCATTCTAGTTGTGGTTTGTCCAAACTCATCAATGTATCTTATCATGTCTGT
ATACCGTCGACCTCTAGCTAGAGCTTGGCGTAATCATGGTCATAGCTGTTTCCTGTGTGAAATTGTTATC
CGCTCACAATTCCACACAACATACGAGCCGGAAGCATAAAGTGTAAAGCCTGGGGTGCCTAATGAGTGAG
CTAACTCACATTAATTGCGTTGCGCTCACTGCCCGCTTTCCAGTCGGGAAACCTGTCGTGCCAGCTGCAT
TAATGAATCGGCCAACGCGCGGGGAGAGGCGGTTTGCGTATTGGGCGCTCTTCCGCTTCCTCGCTCACTG
ACTCGCTGCGCTCGGTCGTTCGGCTGCGGCGAGCGGTATCAGCTCACTCAAAGGCGGTAATACGGTTATC
CACAGAATCAGGGGATAACGCAGGAAAGAACATGTGAGCAAAAGGCCAGCAAAAGGCCAGGAACCGTAAA
AAGGCCGCGTTGCTGGCGTTTTTCCATAGGCTCCGCCCCCCTGACGAGCATCACAAAAATCGACGCTCAA
GTCAGAGGTGGCGAAACCCGACAGGACTATAAAGATACCAGGCGTTTCCCCCTGGAAGCTCCCTCGTGCG
CTCTCCTGTTCCGACCCTGCCGCTTACCGGATACCTGTCCGCCTTTCTCCCTTCGGGAAGCGTGGCGCTT
TCTCAATGCTCACGCTGTAGGTATCTCAGTTCGGTGTAGGTCGTTCGCTCCAAGCTGGGCTGTGTGCACG
AACCCCCCGTTCAGCCCGACCGCTGCGCCTTATCCGGTAACTATCGTCTTGAGTCCAACCCGGTAAGACA
CGACTTATCGCCACTGGCAGCAGCCACTGGTAACAGGATTAGCAGAGCGAGGTATGTAGGCGGTGCTACA
GAGTTCTTGAAGTGGTGGCCTAACTACGGCTACACTAGAAGGACAGTATTTGGTATCTGCGCTCTGCTGA
AGCCAGTTACCTTCGGAAAAAGAGTTGGTAGCTCTTGATCCGGCAAACAAACCACCGCTGGTAGCGGTGG
TTTTTTTGTTTGCAAGCAGCAGATTACGCGCAGAAAAAAAGGATCTCAAGAAGATCCTTTGATCTTTTCT
ACGGGGTCTGACGCTCAGTGGAACGAAAACTCACGTTAAGGGATTTTGGTCATGAGATTATCAAAAAGGA
TCTTCACCTAGATCCTTTTAAATTAAAAATGAAGTTTTAAATCAATCTAAAGTATATATGAGTAAACTTG
GTCTGACAGTTACCAATGCTTAATCAGTGAGGCACCTATCTCAGCGATCTGTCTATTTCGTTCATCCATA
GTTGCCTGACTCCCCGTCGTGTAGATAACTACGATACGGGAGGGCTTACCATCTGGCCCCAGTGCTGCAA
TGATACCGCGAGACCCACGCTCACCGGCTCCAGATTTATCAGCAATAAACCAGCCAGCCGGAAGGGCCGA
GCGCAGAAGTGGTCCTGCAACTTTATCCGCCTCCATCCAGTCTATTAATTGTTGCCGGGAAGCTAGAGTA
AGTAGTTCGCCAGTTAATAGTTTGCGCAACGTTGTTGCCATTGCTACAGGCATCGTGGTGTCACGCTCGT
CGTTTGGTATGGCTTCATTCAGCTCCGGTTCCCAACGATCAAGGCGAGTTACATGATCCCCCATGTTGTG
CAAAAAAGCGGTTAGCTCCTTCGGTCCTCCGATCGTTGTCAGAAGTAAGTTGGCCGCAGTGTTATCACTC
ATGGTTATGGCAGCACTGCATAATTCTCTTACTGTCATGCCATCCGTAAGATGCTTTTCTGTGACTGGTG
AGTACTCAACCAAGTCATTCTGAGAATAGTGTATGCGGCGACCGAGTTGCTCTTGCCCGGCGTCAATACG
GGATAATACCGCGCCACATAGCAGAACTTTAAAAGTGCTCATCATTGGAAAACGTTCTTCGGGGCGAAAA
CTCTCAAGGATCTTACCGCTGTTGAGATCCAGTTCGATGTAACCCACTCGTGCACCCAACTGATCTTCAG
CATCTTTTACTTTCACCAGCGTTTCTGGGTGAGCAAAAACAGGAAGGCAAAATGCCGCAAAAAAGGGAAT
AAGGGCGACACGGAAATGTTGAATACTCATACTCTTCCTTTTTCAATATTATTGAAGCATTTATCAGGGT
TATTGTCTCATGAGCGGATACATATTTGAATGTATTTAGAAAAATAAACAAATAGGGGTTCCGCGCACAT
TTCCCCGAAAAGTGCCACCTGACGTC
Features (pLannotate 1.2.2; 23 found; start..end, strand, type, name):
     36..80      -  misc_feature   bom (fragment): basis of mobility region from pBR322
    235..614     +  enhancer       CMV enhancer: human cytomegalovirus immediate early enhancer
    615..818     +  promoter       CMV promoter: human cytomegalovirus (CMV) immediate early promoter
    814..847     +  LTR            5' LTR (truncated) (fragment): truncated 5' long terminal repeat (LTR) from HIV-1
    863..881     +  promoter       T7 promoter: promoter for bacteriophage T7 RNA polymerase
    911..935     +  protein_bind   attB1: mutant version of attB; recombination site for the Gateway® BP reaction BP Clonase™
    956..2032    +  CDS            WNT5B: WNT5B_HUMAN - Experimental evidence at transcript level: Swiss-Prot protein existence level 2. Ligand for members of the frizzled family of seven transmembrane receptors. Probable developmental protein. May be a signaling molecule which affects the development of discrete regions of tissues. Is likely to signal over only few cell diameters (By similarity). From Homo sapiens (Human).
   2058..2082    -  protein_bind   attB2: mutant version of attB; recombination site for the Gateway® BP reaction BP Clonase™
   2108..2149    +  CDS            V5 tag: epitope tag from simian virus 5
   2233..2281    +  polyA_signal   HSV TK poly(A) signal: herpes simplex virus thymidine kinase polyadenylation signal (Cole and Stacy, 1985)
   2372..2388    -  polyA_signal   bGH poly(A) signal (fragment): bovine growth hormone polyadenylation signal
   2483..2911    +  rep_origin     f1 ori (sequence partly withheld): f1 bacteriophage origin of replication; arrow indicates direction of (+) strand synthesis
   2925..3254    +  promoter       SV40 promoter: SV40 enhancer and early promoter
   3321..4112    +  CDS            neo: KKA2_KLEPN - Also known as kan, nptII. Experimental evidence at protein level: Swiss-Prot protein existence level 1. Resistance to kanamycin, neomycin, paromomycin, ribostamycin, butirosin and gentamicin B. From Klebsiella pneumoniae.
   4138..4296    +  CDS            ble (fragment): BLE_KLEPN - Experimental evidence at protein level: Swiss-Prot protein existence level 1. Binding protein with a strong affinity to the bleomycin family of antibiotics. Binds to CL990; an antimitotic-antibiotic compound. From Klebsiella pneumoniae.
   4291..4412    +  polyA_signal   SV40 poly(A) signal: SV40 polyadenylation signal
   4485..4501    -  protein_bind   lac operator: The lac repressor binds to the lac operator to inhibit transcription in E. coli. This inhibition can be relieved by adding lactose or isopropyl-β-D-thiogalactopyranoside (IPTG). lac repressor encoded by lacI
   4509..4539    -  promoter       lac promoter: promoter for the E. coli lac operon
   4554..4575    -  protein_bind   CAP binding site: CAP binding activates transcription in the presence of cAMP. E. coli catabolite activator protein
   4588..4680    -  CDS            lacI (fragment): lac repressor; lacI; The lac repressor binds to the lac operator to inhibit transcription in E. coli. This inhibition can be relieved by adding lactose or isopropyl-β-D-thiogalactopyranoside (IPTG).
   4863..5451    -  rep_origin     ori: high-copy-number ColE1/pMB1/pBR322/pUC origin of replication
   5622..6482    -  CDS            AmpR: β-lactamase; bla; confers resistance to ampicillin, carbenicillin, and related antibiotics
   6483..6587    -  promoter       AmpR promoter: bla
