[The description below was written by a language model from this plasmid's Addgene catalogue record and pLannotate feature annotations shown in this document.]
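Description:
pcDNA-Wnt5B is a mammalian expression plasmid carrying the unmutated human WNT5B coding sequence in the Invitrogen pcDNA3.2/V5-DEST backbone, and it belongs to a uniform library of human Wnt expression constructs. It is maintained in E. coli at high copy from a ColE1/pUC-type origin and selected with ampicillin through the β-lactamase gene and its native promoter. An f1 origin is also present, which can support single-stranded DNA production. For stable selection in mammalian cells, the backbone provides an SV40 enhancer/early promoter driving the neomycin phosphotransferase gene, followed by an SV40 polyadenylation signal, allowing G418 selection.

The WNT5B open reading frame sits downstream of the human cytomegalovirus immediate-early enhancer and promoter, which gives strong constitutive transcription in most mammalian cell lines. A T7 promoter just upstream offers a priming site and the option of in vitro transcription. The insert is flanked by attB1 and attB2 sites, the footprint of Gateway recombination into the destination vector, although the catalogue entry lists the cloning method as restriction enzyme. The destination cassette was replaced by the roughly 1.1 kb insert, which explains why the 6,618 nt sequence record is shorter than the listed empty backbone. A V5 epitope coding sequence lies after attB2 and is followed by the HSV thymidine kinase polyadenylation signal; the record does not say whether the Wnt5B reading frame continues into the V5 tag or ends at its own stop codon. Several small annotated fragments (HIV-1 LTR, bGH poly(A), ble, lacI) are likely backbone remnants or spurious matches. The plasmid is suited to transient or stable expression of Wnt5B for studies of Wnt secretion and signaling activity.
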