Addgene plasmid #35912: pcDNA-Wnt5B
Depositing lab: Marian Waterman. Depositing organization: University of California, Irvine. Publication: A uniform human Wnt expression library reveals a shared secretory pathway and unique signaling activities. Najdi R, Proffitt K, Sprowl S, Kaur S, Yu J, Covey TM, Virshup DM, Waterman ML. Differentiation. 2012 Sep;84(2):203-13. doi: 10.1016/j.diff.2012.06.004. Epub 2012 Jul 9. PubMed 22784633.
Backbone
  Vector backbone: pcDNA3.2/V5-DEST
  Backbone manufacturer: Invitrogen
  Backbone size w/o insert (bp): 7711
  Vector type: Mammalian Expression
Growth in bacteria
  Bacterial resistance: Ampicillin, 100 μg/mL
  Growth temperature: 37°C
  Growth strain: DH5alpha
  Copy number: High Copy
Gene/Insert
  Gene/Insert name: Wnt5B (alt name: Wnt5B)
  Species: H. sapiens (human)
  Insert size (bp): 1086
  Mutation: None
  Entrez Gene: WNT5B
  Promoter: CMV
  Cloning method: Restriction Enzyme
  Sequencing primers: 5′ T7-FWD; 3′ V5-Reverse
Terms and licenses: Academic/Nonprofit Terms; Industry Terms: Not Available to Industry
How to cite: pcDNA-Wnt5B was a gift from Marian Waterman (Addgene plasmid # 35912 ; http://n2t.net/addgene:35912 ; RRID:Addgene_35912)
