>Addgene plasmid #35912 | pcDNA-Wnt5B | addgene partial sequence | sequence record 45281 | TK-pA-R 5'-ttgtctccttccgtgtttca-3'
TTACTAACCGGTACGCGTAGAATCGAGACCGAGGAGAGGGTTAGGGATAGGCTTACCTTCGAACCGCGGG
CCCTCTAGATCAACCACTTTGTACAAGAAAGCTGGGTCGGCGCGCCCACCCTTCAGAATTCATTTACAGA
TGTACTGGTCCACGATCTCCGTGCACTTCTTACACCTGACGAAGCAGCACCAGTGGAACTTGCAGTGGCA
GCGCTCCACCTGCACGCTCTTGAACTGGTTGTAGCCACGCCCGCAGCACATGAGCTCACAGCCATCCATG
CCCTCCGAGGTCTTGTTGCAGAGGCGGCCCTGCGTGCCCAGGGAGCCCGTGCTCTCGTTGCGCAGGCAGT
AGTCGGGGCTGGGGTCCACATAGACCAGGTCCTCCGGGGTGGGCTGGGTGAAGCGGCTGTTGACCAGCTC
CAGCCGGCCCTTGCGGGTGACGCGCATGGCGGCCGCGCTGTCGTACTTCTCCTTCAGCCGGTCCCCGACC
TTGCGGAACTCGGCCAGCTGCAGCCAGCAGGTCTTGAGGCTGCAGGACCCCGAGACGCCGTGGCATTTGC
AGGCTACGTCTGCCATCTTATACACAGCCCTGCGACCGGCCTCGTTGTTTTGCAGGTTCATGAGCACCCG
GCCCTGCTCCTCTGATCCTTTGGCAAAGTTCTTCTCTCGCTCCCGGGCATCCACAAACTCCTTGGCGAAG
CGGTAGCCGTACTCCACGTTGTCCCCACAGCCGCCCCACAGCCAGTCCCGGGGCAGGTCCTTGGGCCGCG
CCGTCCGGCTGCAGCCGCAGGTGGAGAGCTCGCCCTCGCGGCAGGCCCGGCTGATGGCGTTGACCACGCC
CGCGGCGCTCACCGCGTGGGTGAAGGCGGTCTCTCGGCTGCCTATCTGCATGACTC
